Addgene plasmid #131873: pDONR221_SLC12A7
Purpose: Gateway entry clone with codon-optimized ORF sequence for subcloning into custom expression vectors
Depositing lab: RESOLUTE Consortium & Giulio Superti-Furga. Depositing organization: CeMM Research Center for Molecular Medicine. Publication: The RESOLUTE consortium: unlocking SLC transporters for drug discovery. Superti-Furga G, Lackner D, Wiedmer T, Ingles-Prieto A, Barbosa B, Girardi E, Goldmann U, Gurtl B, Klavins K, Klimek C, Lindinger S, Lineiro-Retes E, Muller AC, Onstein S, Redinger G, Reil D, Sedlyarov V, Wolf G, Crawford M, Everley R, ... Steppan CM. Nat Rev Drug Discov. 2020 Jul;19(7):429-430. doi: 10.1038/d41573-020-00056-6. PubMed 32265506.
Backbone
  Vector backbone: pDONR221
  Backbone manufacturer: Thermo Fisher Scientific
  Backbone size w/o insert (bp): 2550
  Vector type: Mammalian Expression
Growth in bacteria
  Bacterial resistance: Kanamycin, 50 μg/mL
  Growth temperature: 37°C
  Growth strain: Stbl3
  Copy number: High Copy
Gene/Insert
  Gene/Insert name: SLC12A7 (alt name: KCC4, DKFZP434F076)
  Species: H. sapiens (human)
  Insert size (bp): 3249
  Entrez Gene: SLC12A7 (a.k.a. KCC4)
  Cloning method: Gateway Cloning
  Sequencing primers: 5′ M13-fwd; 3′ M13-rev
Terms and licenses: Academic/Nonprofit Terms; Industry Terms
Depositor comments: For more information on the full Resolute plasmid collection, please see www.addgene.org/depositor-collections/re-solute/. Please provide your feedback on this plasmid to the RESOLUTE consortium by filling out their RESOLUTE repository feedback form: https://forms.office.com/Pages/ResponsePage.aspx?id=0e05yklzmkS7rjFGQL4N7z4feCLQvEJAmVcOCM_u885UN1JJRko0Ukg4TVQwNTZLOUxPQVJWT1NHUCQlQCN0PWcu
How to cite: pDONR221_SLC12A7 was a gift from RESOLUTE Consortium & Giulio Superti-Furga (Addgene plasmid # 131873 ; http://n2t.net/addgene:131873 ; RRID:Addgene_131873)
