[The description below was written by a language model from this plasmid's Addgene catalogue record and pLannotate feature annotations shown in this document.]
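Description:
pDONR221_SLC12A7 is a Gateway entry clone built on the pDONR221 backbone and carrying a codon-optimized open reading frame for human SLC12A7, also known as KCC4. The sequenced plasmid is about 5.8 kb, with a 3,249 bp insert. It is propagated in E. coli from a high-copy ColE1/pUC-type origin and selected with kanamycin through an aminoglycoside phosphotransferase (KanR) gene. Although the catalogue lists the vector type as mammalian expression, the feature table shows no eukaryotic promoter or polyadenylation signal around the insert, so the plasmid acts as a shuttle for the ORF rather than as an expression vector in its own right.

The SLC12A7 coding sequence lies between attL1 and attL2, the recombination sites produced when an insert is captured into a donor vector. These sites allow directional, frame-preserving transfer into any attR-containing destination vector in an LR Clonase reaction. Upstream, rrnB T1 and T2 terminators shield the cassette from read-through transcription in bacteria. A T7 promoter sits just beyond attL2, pointing back toward the insert. Short lacI and lacZα fragments are backbone remnants, and M13 forward and reverse primer sites serve for sequencing across the insert. The record does not state whether the ORF ends in a stop codon or carries any tag, and no tag is annotated.

The encoded protein is a solute carrier that mediates electroneutral potassium-chloride cotransport when activated by cell swelling. It is implicated in potassium recycling in the inner ear and in renal chloride handling. The plasmid belongs to a consortium collection of SLC transporter entry clones intended for subcloning into custom expression vectors for transporter research and drug discovery.
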