Features (pLannotate 1.2.2; 10 found; start..end, strand, type, name):
    121..213     +  CDS            lacI (fragment): lac repressor; lacI; The lac repressor binds to the lac operator to inhibit transcription in E. coli. This inhibition can be relieved by adding lactose or isopropyl-β-D-thiogalactopyranoside (IPTG).
    268..295     -  terminator     rrnB T2 terminator: transcription terminator T2 from the E. coli rrnB gene
    427..470     +  terminator     rrnB T1 terminator: Escherichia coli rrnB; transcription terminator T1 from the E. coli rrnB gene
    517..553     -  CDS            lacZα (fragment): LacZα fragment of β-galactosidase; lacZ fragment
    569..668     +  protein_bind   attL1: mutant version of attL; recombination site for the Gateway® LR reaction LR Clonase™
    674..3922    +  CDS            SLC12A7: S12A7_HUMAN - Also known as KCC4. Experimental evidence at protein level: Swiss-Prot protein existence level 1. Mediates electroneutral potassium-chloride cotransport when activated by cell swelling. May mediate K(+) uptake into Deiters' cells in the cochlea and contribute to K(+) recycling in the inner ear. Important for the survival of cochlear outer and inner hair cells and the maintenance of the organ of Corti. May be required for basolateral Cl(-) extrusion in the kidney and contribute to renal acidification (By similarity). From Homo sapiens (Human).
   3924..4023    -  protein_bind   attL2: mutant version of attL; recombination site for the Gateway® LR reaction LR Clonase™
   4041..4059    -  promoter       T7 promoter: promoter for bacteriophage T7 RNA polymerase
   4193..5002    +  CDS            KanR: aminoglycoside phosphotransferase; aph(3')-Ia; confers resistance to kanamycin in bacteria or G418 (Geneticin®) in eukaryotes
   5149..5737    +  rep_origin     ori: high-copy-number ColE1/pMB1/pBR322/pUC origin of replication
>Addgene plasmid #131873 | pDONR221_SLC12A7 | addgene full sequence | sequence record 259013 | Addgene NGS Result
CTTTCCTGCGTTATCCCCTGATTCTGTGGATAACCGTATTACCGCCTTTGAGTGAGCTGATACCGCTCGC
CGCAGCCGAACGACCGAGCGCAGCGAGTCAGTGAGCGAGGAAGCGGAAGAGCGCCCAATACGCAAACCGC
CTCTCCCCGCGCGTTGGCCGATTCATTAATGCAGCTGGCACGACAGGTTTCCCGACTGGAAAGCGGGCAG
TGAGCGCAACGCAATTAATACGCGTACCGCTAGCCAGGAAGAGTTTGTAGAAACGCAAAAAGGCCATCCG
TCAGGATGGCCTTCTGCTTAGTTTGATGCCTGGCAGTTTATGGCGGGCGTCCTGCCCGCCACCCTCCGGG
CCGTTGCTTCACAACGTTCAAATCCGCTCCCGGCGGATTTGTCCTACTCAGGAGAGCGTTCACCGACAAA
CAACAGATAAAACGAAAGGCCCAGTCTTCCGACTGAGCCTTTCGTTTTATTTGATGCCTGGCAGTTCCCT
ACTCTCGCGTTAACGCTAGCATGGATGTTTTCCCAGTCACGACGTTGTAAAACGACGGCCAGTCTTAAGC
TCGGGCCCCAAATAATGATTTTATTTTGACTGATAGTGACCTGTTCGTTGCAACACATTGATGAGCAATG
CTTTTTTATAATGCCAACTTTGTACAAAAAAGCAGGCTCCACCATGCCTACCAACTTCACAGTGGTGCCA
GTGGAGGCACACGCAGACGGAGGAGGCGATGAGACCGCAGAGAGGACAGAGGCACCAGGAACCCCAGAGG
GACCAGAGCCCGAGCGCCCTAGCCCAGGCGACGGCAACCCACGGGAGAATTCCCCCTTCCTGAACAATGT
GGAGGTGGAGCAGGAGTCCTTCTTTGAGGGCAAGAATATGGCCCTGTTTGAGGAGGAGATGGATTCTAAC
CCTATGGTGAGCTCCCTGCTGAATAAGCTGGCCAACTATACCAATCTGAGCCAGGGAGTGGTGGAGCACG
AGGAGGACGAGGAGTCCCGGAGAAGGGAGGCAAAGGCACCAAGAATGGGCACATTCATCGGCGTGTACCT
GCCCTGCCTGCAGAACATCCTGGGCGTGATCCTGTTCCTGAGGCTGACCTGGATCGTGGGAGTGGCAGGC
GTGCTGGAGTCTTTTCTGATCGTGGCCATGTGCTGTACCTGTACAATGCTGACAGCCATCTCTATGAGCG
CCATCGCAACCAATGGAGTGGTGCCAGCAGGAGGCAGCTACTATATGATCTCCCGCTCTCTGGGACCTGA
GTTTGGAGGAGCAGTGGGACTGTGCTTCTACCTGGGCACCACATTTGCCGGCGCCATGTATATCCTGGGC
ACCATCGAGATCTTCCTGACATATATCAGCCCAGGCGCCGCCATCTTTCAGGCAGAGGCAGCAGGAGGAG
AGGCAGCAGCCATGCTGCACAACATGCGGGTGTACGGCACCTGCACACTGGTGCTGATGGCCCTGGTGGT
GTTCGTGGGCGTGAAGTATGTGAATAAGCTGGCCCTGGTGTTTCTGGCCTGCGTGGTGCTGTCTATCCTG
GCCATCTACGCCGGCGTGATCAAGAGCGCCTTCGACCCCCCTGATATCCCCGTGTGCCTGCTGGGCAACA
GAACACTGTCTCGCCGGAGCTTTGATGCTTGCGTTAAAGCCTATGGCATTCACAACAATTCCGCCACCTC
TGCCCTGTGGGGCCTGTTCTGCAATGGAAGCCAGCCATCCGCCGCATGTGACGAGTACTTCATCCAGAAC
AATGTGACAGAGATCCAGGGAATCCCTGGAGCAGCAAGCGGCGTGTTCCTGGAGAACCTGTGGTCCACCT
ACGCACACGCAGGAGCCTTTGTGGAGAAGAAGGGAGTGCCTTCCGTGCCAGTGGCAGAGGAGTCTAGAGC
AAGCGCCCTGCCTTACGTGCTGACAGATATCGCCGCCTCCTTCACCCTGCTGGTGGGCATCTATTTTCCA
TCTGTGACCGGCATCATGGCCGGCTCCAACAGGTCTGGCGACCTGAAGGATGCCCAGAAGAGCATCCCCA
CCGGCACAATCCTGGCCATCGTGACCACATCTTTCATCTACCTGAGCTGCATCGTGCTGTTTGGCGCCTG
TATCGAGGGCGTGGTGCTGAGGGACAAGTTCGGCGAGGCCCTGCAGGGCAACCTGGTCATCGGAATGCTG
GCATGGCCAAGCCCTTGGGTCATCGTGATCGGCAGCTTCTTTTCCACATGCGGAGCAGGACTGCAGTCCC
TGACCGGAGCACCTAGACTGCTGCAGGCAATCGCCAGGGATGGCATCGTGCCATTCCTGCAGGTGTTTGG
ACACGGCAAGGCAAACGGAGAGCCAACCTGGGCACTGCTGCTGACAGTGCTGATCTGTGAGACCGGCATC
CTGATCGCCTCTCTGGACAGCGTGGCCCCCATCCTGAGCATGTTCTTTCTGATGTGCTACCTGTTCGTGA
ACCTGGCATGTGCAGTGCAGACCCTGCTGAGGACACCCAATTGGCGCCCTCGGTTCAAGTTTTATCACTG
GACCCTGTCCTTCCTGGGCATGTCTCTGTGCCTGGCCCTGATGTTTATCTGTTCTTGGTACTATGCACTG
AGCGCCATGCTGATCGCAGGATGCATCTACAAGTATATCGAGTACAGAGGCGCCGAGAAGGAGTGGGGCG
ATGGCATCAGGGGCCTGTCCCTGAATGCAGCAAGATATGCACTGCTGAGGGTGGAGCACGGACCACCACA
CACAAAGAACTGGAGACCACAGGTGCTGGTCATGCTGAATCTGGACGCAGAGCAGGCAGTGAAGCACCCA
AGGCTGCTGTCCTTCACCTCTCAGCTGAAGGCCGGCAAGGGCCTGACAATCGTGGGCAGCGTGCTGGAGG
GCACCTATCTGGATAAGCACATGGAGGCCCAGAGAGCCGAGGAGAACATCAGGAGCCTGATGTCCACCGA
GAAGACAAAGGGCTTTTGCCAGCTGGTGGTGTCTAGCTCCCTGCGGGACGGCATGAGCCACCTGATCCAG
TCCGCCGGACTGGGAGGCCTGAAGCACAATACAGTGCTGATGGCCTGGCCCGCCTCTTGGAAGCAGGAGG
ATAACCCTTTCAGCTGGAAGAATTTTGTGGACACCGTGCGCGATACCACAGCAGCACACCAGGCCCTGCT
GGTGGCCAAGAACGTGGACTCCTTCCCTCAGAATCAGGAGCGGTTTGGCGGCGGCCACATCGACGTGTGG
TGGATCGTGCACGATGGCGGCATGCTGATGCTGCTGCCATTCCTGCTGCGCCAGCACAAAGTGTGGCGGA
AGTGTAGAATGAGGATCTTTACCGTGGCCCAGGTGGACGATAACAGCATCCAGATGAAGAAGGATCTGCA
GATGTTCCTGTACCACCTGAGAATCTCTGCCGAAGTGGAGGTGGTGGAGATGGTGGAGAATGACATCAGC
GCCTTTACCTATGAGCGCACACTGATGATGGAGCAGCGGTCCCAGATGCTGAAGCAGATGCAGCTGTCTA
AGAACGAGCAGGAGAGAGAGGCCCAGCTGATCCACGACAGGAATACCGCCTCCCACACAGCAGCAGCAGC
AAGGACCCAGGCACCTCCAACACCCGATAAGGTGCAGATGACCTGGACACGGGAGAAGCTGATCGCCGAG
AAGTACCGCTCTCGGGACACAAGCCTGTCCGGCTTCAAGGACCTGTTTTCCATGAAGCCCGATCAGTCTA
ACGTGAGAAGGATGCACACCGCCGTGAAGCTGAACGGCGTGGTGCTGAATAAGTCCCAGGACGCCCAGCT
GGTGCTGCTGAACATGCCTGGACCACCTAAGAACAGGCAGGGCGATGAGAATTATATGGAGTTCCTGGAG
GTGCTGACAGAGGGCCTGAATCGGGTGCTGCTGGTGAGAGGAGGAGGAAGAGAAGTGATCACCATCTACA
GCGACCCAGCTTTCTTGTACAAAGTTGGCATTATAAGAAAGCATTGCTTATCAATTTGTTGCAACGAACA
GGTCACTATCAGTCAAAATAAAATCATTATTTGCCATCCAGCTGATATCCCCTATAGTGAGTCGTATTAC
ATGGTCATAGCTGTTTCCTGGCAGCTCTGGCCCGTGTCTCAAAATCTCTGATGTTACATTGCACAAGATA
AAAATATATCATCATGAACAATAAAACTGTCTGCTTACATAAACAGTAATACAAGGGGTGTTATGAGCCA
TATTCAACGGGAAACGTCGAGGCCGCGATTAAATTCCAACATGGATGCTGATTTATATGGGTATAAATGG
GCTCGCGATAATGTCGGGCAATCAGGTGCGACAATCTATCGCTTGTATGGGAAGCCCGATGCGCCAGAGT
TGTTTCTGAAACATGGCAAAGGTAGCGTTGCCAATGATGTTACAGATGAGATGGTCAGACTAAACTGGCT
GACGGAATTTATGCCTCTTCCGACCATCAAGCATTTTATCCGTACTCCTGATGATGCATGGTTACTCACC
ACTGCGATCCCCGGAAAAACAGCATTCCAGGTATTAGAAGAATATCCTGATTCAGGTGAAAATATTGTTG
ATGCGCTGGCAGTGTTCCTGCGCCGGTTGCATTCGATTCCTGTTTGTAATTGTCCTTTTAACAGCGATCG
CGTATTTCGTCTCGCTCAGGCGCAATCACGAATGAATAACGGTTTGGTTGATGCGAGTGATTTTGATGAC
GAGCGTAATGGCTGGCCTGTTGAACAAGTCTGGAAAGAAATGCATAAACTTTTGCCATTCTCACCGGATT
CAGTCGTCACTCATGGTGATTTCTCACTTGATAACCTTATTTTTGACGAGGGGAAATTAATAGGTTGTAT
TGATGTTGGACGAGTCGGAATCGCAGACCGATACCAGGATCTTGCCATCCTATGGAACTGCCTCGGTGAG
TTTTCTCCTTCATTACAGAAACGGCTTTTTCAAAAATATGGTATTGATAATCCTGATATGAATAAATTGC
AGTTTCATTTGATGCTCGATGAGTTTTTCTAATCAGAATTGGTTAATTGGTTGTAACACTGGCAGAGCAT
TACGCTGACTTGACGGGACGGCGCAAGCTCATGACCAAAATCCCTTAACGTGAGTTACGCGTCGTTCCAC
TGAGCGTCAGACCCCGTAGAAAAGATCAAAGGATCTTCTTGAGATCCTTTTTTTCTGCGCGTAATCTGCT
GCTTGCAAACAAAAAAACCACCGCTACCAGCGGTGGTTTGTTTGCCGGATCAAGAGCTACCAACTCTTTT
TCCGAAGGTAACTGGCTTCAGCAGAGCGCAGATACCAAATACTGTTCTTCTAGTGTAGCCGTAGTTAGGC
CACCACTTCAAGAACTCTGTAGCACCGCCTACATACCTCGCTCTGCTAATCCTGTTACCAGTGGCTGCTG
CCAGTGGCGATAAGTCGTGTCTTACCGGGTTGGACTCAAGACGATAGTTACCGGATAAGGCGCAGCGGTC
GGGCTGAACGGGGGGTTCGTGCACACAGCCCAGCTTGGAGCGAACGACCTACACCGAACTGAGATACCTA
CAGCGTGAGCTATGAGAAAGCGCCACGCTTCCCGAAGGGAGAAAGGCGGACAGGTATCCGGTAAGCGGCA
GGGTCGGAACAGGAGAGCGCACGAGGGAGCTTCCAGGGGGAAACGCCTGGTATCTTTATAGTCCTGTCGG
GTTTCGCCACCTCTGACTTGAGCGTCGATTTTTGTGATGCTCGTCAGGGGGGCGGAGCCTATGGAAAAAC
GCCAGCAACGCGGCCTTTTTACGGTTCCTGGCCTTTTGCTGGCCTTTTGCTCACATGTT
