>Addgene plasmid #131873 | pDONR221_SLC12A7 | depositor partial sequence | sequence record 253146 | Codon-optimized ORF of SLC12A7
ATGCCTACCAACTTCACAGTGGTGCCAGTGGAGGCACACGCAGACGGAGGAGGCGATGAGACCGCAGAGA
GGACAGAGGCACCAGGAACCCCAGAGGGACCAGAGCCCGAGCGCCCTAGCCCAGGCGACGGCAACCCACG
GGAGAATTCCCCCTTCCTGAACAATGTGGAGGTGGAGCAGGAGTCCTTCTTTGAGGGCAAGAATATGGCC
CTGTTTGAGGAGGAGATGGATTCTAACCCTATGGTGAGCTCCCTGCTGAATAAGCTGGCCAACTATACCA
ATCTGAGCCAGGGAGTGGTGGAGCACGAGGAGGACGAGGAGTCCCGGAGAAGGGAGGCAAAGGCACCAAG
AATGGGCACATTCATCGGCGTGTACCTGCCCTGCCTGCAGAACATCCTGGGCGTGATCCTGTTCCTGAGG
CTGACCTGGATCGTGGGAGTGGCAGGCGTGCTGGAGTCTTTTCTGATCGTGGCCATGTGCTGTACCTGTA
CAATGCTGACAGCCATCTCTATGAGCGCCATCGCAACCAATGGAGTGGTGCCAGCAGGAGGCAGCTACTA
TATGATCTCCCGCTCTCTGGGACCTGAGTTTGGAGGAGCAGTGGGACTGTGCTTCTACCTGGGCACCACA
TTTGCCGGCGCCATGTATATCCTGGGCACCATCGAGATCTTCCTGACATATATCAGCCCAGGCGCCGCCA
TCTTTCAGGCAGAGGCAGCAGGAGGAGAGGCAGCAGCCATGCTGCACAACATGCGGGTGTACGGCACCTG
CACACTGGTGCTGATGGCCCTGGTGGTGTTCGTGGGCGTGAAGTATGTGAATAAGCTGGCCCTGGTGTTT
CTGGCCTGCGTGGTGCTGTCTATCCTGGCCATCTACGCCGGCGTGATCAAGAGCGCCTTCGACCCCCCTG
ATATCCCCGTGTGCCTGCTGGGCAACAGAACACTGTCTCGCCGGAGCTTTGATGCTTGCGTTAAAGCCTA
TGGCATTCACAACAATTCCGCCACCTCTGCCCTGTGGGGCCTGTTCTGCAATGGAAGCCAGCCATCCGCC
GCATGTGACGAGTACTTCATCCAGAACAATGTGACAGAGATCCAGGGAATCCCTGGAGCAGCAAGCGGCG
TGTTCCTGGAGAACCTGTGGTCCACCTACGCACACGCAGGAGCCTTTGTGGAGAAGAAGGGAGTGCCTTC
CGTGCCAGTGGCAGAGGAGTCTAGAGCAAGCGCCCTGCCTTACGTGCTGACAGATATCGCCGCCTCCTTC
ACCCTGCTGGTGGGCATCTATTTTCCATCTGTGACCGGCATCATGGCCGGCTCCAACAGGTCTGGCGACC
TGAAGGATGCCCAGAAGAGCATCCCCACCGGCACAATCCTGGCCATCGTGACCACATCTTTCATCTACCT
GAGCTGCATCGTGCTGTTTGGCGCCTGTATCGAGGGCGTGGTGCTGAGGGACAAGTTCGGCGAGGCCCTG
CAGGGCAACCTGGTCATCGGAATGCTGGCATGGCCAAGCCCTTGGGTCATCGTGATCGGCAGCTTCTTTT
CCACATGCGGAGCAGGACTGCAGTCCCTGACCGGAGCACCTAGACTGCTGCAGGCAATCGCCAGGGATGG
CATCGTGCCATTCCTGCAGGTGTTTGGACACGGCAAGGCAAACGGAGAGCCAACCTGGGCACTGCTGCTG
ACAGTGCTGATCTGTGAGACCGGCATCCTGATCGCCTCTCTGGACAGCGTGGCCCCCATCCTGAGCATGT
TCTTTCTGATGTGCTACCTGTTCGTGAACCTGGCATGTGCAGTGCAGACCCTGCTGAGGACACCCAATTG
GCGCCCTCGGTTCAAGTTTTATCACTGGACCCTGTCCTTCCTGGGCATGTCTCTGTGCCTGGCCCTGATG
TTTATCTGTTCTTGGTACTATGCACTGAGCGCCATGCTGATCGCAGGATGCATCTACAAGTATATCGAGT
ACAGAGGCGCCGAGAAGGAGTGGGGCGATGGCATCAGGGGCCTGTCCCTGAATGCAGCAAGATATGCACT
GCTGAGGGTGGAGCACGGACCACCACACACAAAGAACTGGAGACCACAGGTGCTGGTCATGCTGAATCTG
GACGCAGAGCAGGCAGTGAAGCACCCAAGGCTGCTGTCCTTCACCTCTCAGCTGAAGGCCGGCAAGGGCC
TGACAATCGTGGGCAGCGTGCTGGAGGGCACCTATCTGGATAAGCACATGGAGGCCCAGAGAGCCGAGGA
GAACATCAGGAGCCTGATGTCCACCGAGAAGACAAAGGGCTTTTGCCAGCTGGTGGTGTCTAGCTCCCTG
CGGGACGGCATGAGCCACCTGATCCAGTCCGCCGGACTGGGAGGCCTGAAGCACAATACAGTGCTGATGG
CCTGGCCCGCCTCTTGGAAGCAGGAGGATAACCCTTTCAGCTGGAAGAATTTTGTGGACACCGTGCGCGA
TACCACAGCAGCACACCAGGCCCTGCTGGTGGCCAAGAACGTGGACTCCTTCCCTCAGAATCAGGAGCGG
TTTGGCGGCGGCCACATCGACGTGTGGTGGATCGTGCACGATGGCGGCATGCTGATGCTGCTGCCATTCC
TGCTGCGCCAGCACAAAGTGTGGCGGAAGTGTAGAATGAGGATCTTTACCGTGGCCCAGGTGGACGATAA
CAGCATCCAGATGAAGAAGGATCTGCAGATGTTCCTGTACCACCTGAGAATCTCTGCCGAAGTGGAGGTG
GTGGAGATGGTGGAGAATGACATCAGCGCCTTTACCTATGAGCGCACACTGATGATGGAGCAGCGGTCCC
AGATGCTGAAGCAGATGCAGCTGTCTAAGAACGAGCAGGAGAGAGAGGCCCAGCTGATCCACGACAGGAA
TACCGCCTCCCACACAGCAGCAGCAGCAAGGACCCAGGCACCTCCAACACCCGATAAGGTGCAGATGACC
TGGACACGGGAGAAGCTGATCGCCGAGAAGTACCGCTCTCGGGACACAAGCCTGTCCGGCTTCAAGGACC
TGTTTTCCATGAAGCCCGATCAGTCTAACGTGAGAAGGATGCACACCGCCGTGAAGCTGAACGGCGTGGT
GCTGAATAAGTCCCAGGACGCCCAGCTGGTGCTGCTGAACATGCCTGGACCACCTAAGAACAGGCAGGGC
GATGAGAATTATATGGAGTTCCTGGAGGTGCTGACAGAGGGCCTGAATCGGGTGCTGCTGGTGAGAGGAG
GAGGAAGAGAAGTGATCACCATCTACAGC
